Addgene plasmid #230319: AiP13658 - pAAV-AiE0656m-minBG-SYFP2-P2A-3XFLAG-10aa-H2B-WPRE3-BGHpA (Alias: CN3658)
Purpose: AiE0656m is an enhancer sequence, designed to drive AAV-mediated transgene expression in specific populations of brain cells
Depositing lab: Allen Institute for Brain Science & Boaz Levi. Depositing organization: Allen Institute. Publication: A suite of enhancer AAVs and transgenic mouse lines for genetic access to cortical cell types. Ben-Simon Y, Hooper M, Narayan S, Daigle TL, Dwivedi D, Way SW, Oster A, Stafford DA, Mich JK, Taormina MJ, Martinez RA, Opitz-Araya X, Roth JR, Alexander JR, Allen S, Amster A, Arbuckle J, Ayala A, Baker PM, Bakken TE, Barcelli T, Barta S, Bendrick J, Bertagnolli D, Bielstein C, Bishwakarma P, Bowlus J, Boyer G, Brouner K, Casian B, Casper T, Chakka AB, Chakrabarty R, Chance RK, Chavan S, Clark M, Colbert K, Collman F, Daniel S, Departee M, DiValentin P, Donadio N, Dotson N, Egdorf T, Fliss T, Gabitto M, Garcia J, Gary A, Gasperini M, Gloe J, Goldy J, Gore BB, Graybuck L, Greisman N, Haeseleer F, Halterman C, Haradon Z, Hastings SD, Helback O, Ho W, Hockemeyer D, Huang C, Huff S, Hunker A, Johansen N, Jones D, Juneau Z, Kalmbach B, Kannan M, Khem S, Kussick E, Kutsal R, Larsen R, Lee C, Lee AY, Leibly M, Lenz GH, Li S, Liang E, Lusk N, Madigan Z, Malloy J, Malone J, McCue R, Melchor J, Mollenkopf T, Moosman S, Morin E, Newman D, Ng L, Ngo K, Omstead V, Otto S, Oyama A, Pena N, Pham T, Phillips E, Pom CA, Potekhina L, Ransford S, Ray PL, Rette D, Reynoldson C, Rimorin C, Rocha D, Ruiz A, Sanchez REA, Sawyer L, Sedeno-Cortes A, Sevigny JP, Shapovalova N, Shepard N, Shulga L, Sigler AR, Siverts L, Soliman S, Somasundaram S, Staats B, Stewart K, Szelenyi E, Tieu M, Trader C, Tran A, van Velthoven CTJ, Walker M, Wang Y, Weed N, Wirthlin M, Wood T, Wynalda B, Yao Z, Zhou T, Ariza J, Dee N, Reding M, Ronellenfitch K, Mufti S, Sunkin SM, Smith KA, Esposito L, Waters J, Thyagarajan B, Yao S, Lein ES, Zeng H, Levi BP, Ngai J, Ting JT, Tasic B. Cell. 2025 May 16:S0092-8674(25)00513-6. doi: 10.1016/j.cell.2025.05.002. PubMed 40403729.
Backbone
  Vector backbone: pAAV2
  Vector type: AAV
Growth in bacteria
  Bacterial resistance: Ampicillin, 100 μg/mL
  Growth temperature: 37°C
  Growth strain: NEB Stable
  Copy number: High Copy
Gene/Insert
  Gene/Insert name: SYFP2-P2A-3XFLAG-10aa-H2B
  Species: Synthetic
  Promoter: minBG
  Cloning method: Gibson Cloning
Terms and licenses: Academic/Nonprofit Terms; Industry Terms: Not Available to Industry
How to cite: AiP13658 - pAAV-AiE0656m-minBG-SYFP2-P2A-3XFLAG-10aa-H2B-WPRE3-BGHpA (Alias: CN3658) was a gift from Allen Institute for Brain Science & Boaz Levi (Addgene plasmid # 230319 ; http://n2t.net/addgene:230319 ; RRID:Addgene_230319)
