[The description below was written by a language model from this plasmid's Addgene catalogue record and pLannotate feature annotations shown in this document.]
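Description:
AiP13658 - pAAV-AiE0656m-minBG-SYFP2-P2A-3XFLAG-10aa-H2B-WPRE3-BGHpA (alias CN3658) is an AAV transfer plasmid built on a pAAV2 backbone, about 4.9 kb in the sequenced record. It is intended for packaging recombinant AAV that reports the activity of a candidate brain enhancer. In bacteria it is maintained as a high-copy plasmid through a ColE1/pUC-type origin and selected with ampicillin via the bla gene. An f1 origin and small remnants of pBR322 bom and rop sequences are also annotated in the backbone. The expression cassette is flanked by AAV2 inverted terminal repeats, which provide the signals for genome replication and encapsidation. The upstream ITR is detected only as short fragments in the automated annotation, whereas the downstream one is annotated in full.

Between the ITRs, the enhancer AiE0656m sits ahead of the minimal beta-globin promoter (minBG). Neither element is called by the feature annotation, but both presumably occupy the unannotated stretch upstream of the reporter. The minimal promoter has little activity by itself, so expression depends on the enhancer, which the record describes as designed to drive transgene expression in specific populations of brain cells. The record does not say which populations. The synthetic payload encodes the yellow fluorescent protein SYFP2, followed by a P2A self-cleaving peptide and then a 3xFLAG tag joined through a 10-amino-acid linker to human histone H2B. One transcript should therefore yield a soluble cell-filling fluorophore and a separate chromatin-bound, epitope-tagged nuclear marker, which suits both imaging and antibody-based detection of labelled nuclei. A shortened WPRE (WPRE3) enhances transcript stability and expression while conserving packaging capacity, and a bovine growth hormone polyadenylation signal terminates the transcript. The plasmid belongs to a larger collection of enhancer AAVs for genetic access to cortical cell types.
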