Features (pLannotate 1.2.2; 16 found; start..end, strand, type, name):
    233..282     -  misc_feature   bom (fragment): basis of mobility region from pBR322
    384..419     -  CDS            rop (fragment): Rop protein, which maintains plasmids at low copy number; rop
    514..618     +  promoter       AmpR promoter: bla
    619..1479    +  CDS            AmpR: β-lactamase; bla; confers resistance to ampicillin, carbenicillin, and related antibiotics
   1650..2238    +  rep_origin     ori: high-copy-number ColE1/pMB1/pBR322/pUC origin of replication
   2311..2338    +  repeat_region  AAV2 ITR (fragment): inverted terminal repeat of adeno-associated virus serotype 2 inverted
   2367..2394    +  repeat_region  AAV2 ITR (fragment): inverted terminal repeat of adeno-associated virus serotype 2 inverted
   2677..3393    +  CDS            SYFP2: SYFP2 is a basic (constitutively fluorescent) yellow fluorescent protein published in 2006, derived from Aequorea victoria. It is reported to be a very rapidly-maturing monomer with moderate acid sensitivity.
   3472..3537    +  CDS            3xFLAG: three tandem FLAG® epitope tags, followed by an enterokinase cleavage site
   3568..3945    +  CDS            H2B: human histone H2B; HIST1H2BJ
   3979..4136    +  misc_feature   WPRE (fragment): woodchuck hepatitis virus posttranscriptional regulatory element
   4142..4222    +  misc_feature   WPRE (fragment): woodchuck hepatitis virus posttranscriptional regulatory element
   4239..4350    +  polyA_signal   bGH poly(A) signal: bovine growth hormone polyadenylation signal
   4468..4608    +  repeat_region  AAV2 ITR: inverted terminal repeat of adeno-associated virus serotype 2 inverted
   4613..4664    -  misc_feature   bom (fragment): basis of mobility region from pBR322
   4683..232     +  rep_origin     f1 ori (across the origin) (sequence partly withheld): f1 bacteriophage origin of replication; arrow indicates direction of (+) strand synthesis
>Addgene plasmid #230319 | AiP13658 - pAAV-AiE0656m-minBG-SYFP2-P2A-3XFLAG-10aa-H2B-WPRE3-BGHpA (Alias: CN3658) | addgene full sequence | sequence record 470733 | Addgene NGS Result
[42 nt withheld, positions 1-42]
CCTTTGACGTTGGAGTCCACGTTCTTT
[37 nt withheld, positions 70-106]
ACTCTATCTCGGGCTATTCTTTTGATTTATAAGGGATTTTGCCGATTTCGGTCTATTGGTTAAAAAATGA
GCTGATTTAACAAAAATTTAACGCGAATTTTAACAAAATATTAACGTTTACAATTTTATGGTGCACTCTC
AGTACAATCTGCTCTGATGCCGCATAGTTAAGCCAGCCCCGACACCCGCCAACACCCGCTGACGCGCCCT
GACGGGCTTGTCTGCTCCCGGCATCCGCTTACAGACAAGCTGTGACCGTCTCCGGGAGCTGCATGTGTCA
GAGGTTTTCACCGTCATCACCGAAACGCGCGAGACGAAAGGGCCTCGTGATACGCCTATTTTTATAGGTT
AATGTCATGATAATAATGGTTTCTTAGACGTCAGGTGGCACTTTTCGGGGAAATGTGCGCGGAACCCCTA
TTTGTTTATTTTTCTAAATACATTCAAATATGTATCCGCTCATGAGACAATAACCCTGATAAATGCTTCA
ATAATATTGAAAAAGGAAGAGTATGAGTATTCAACATTTCCGTGTCGCCCTTATTCCCTTTTTTGCGGCA
TTTTGCCTTCCTGTTTTTGCTCACCCAGAAACGCTGGTGAAAGTAAAAGATGCTGAAGATCAGTTGGGTG
CACGAGTGGGTTACATCGAACTGGATCTCAACAGCGGTAAGATCCTTGAGAGTTTTCGCCCCGAAGAACG
TTTTCCAATGATGAGCACTTTTAAAGTTCTGCTATGTGGCGCGGTATTATCCCGTATTGACGCCGGGCAA
GAGCAACTCGGTCGCCGCATACACTATTCTCAGAATGACTTGGTTGAGTACTCACCAGTCACAGAAAAGC
ATCTTACGGATGGCATGACAGTAAGAGAATTATGCAGTGCTGCCATAACCATGAGTGATAACACTGCGGC
CAACTTACTTCTGACAACGATCGGAGGACCGAAGGAGCTAACCGCTTTTTTGCACAACATGGGGGATCAT
GTAACTCGCCTTGATCGTTGGGAACCGGAGCTGAATGAAGCCATACCAAACGACGAGCGTGACACCACGA
TGCCTGTAGCAATGGCAACAACGTTGCGCAAACTATTAACTGGCGAACTACTTACTCTAGCTTCCCGGCA
ACAATTAATAGACTGGATGGAGGCGGATAAAGTTGCAGGACCACTTCTGCGCTCGGCCCTTCCGGCTGGC
TGGTTTATTGCTGATAAATCTGGAGCCGGTGAGCGTGGGTCTCGCGGTATCATTGCAGCACTGGGGCCAG
ATGGTAAGCCCTCCCGTATCGTAGTTATCTACACGACGGGGAGTCAGGCAACTATGGATGAACGAAATAG
ACAGATCGCTGAGATAGGTGCCTCACTGATTAAGCATTGGTAACTGTCAGACCAAGTTTACTCATATATA
CTTTAGATTGATTTAAAACTTCATTTTTAATTTAAAAGGATCTAGGTGAAGATCCTTTTTGATAATCTCA
TGACCAAAATCCCTTAACGTGAGTTTTCGTTCCACTGAGCGTCAGACCCCGTAGAAAAGATCAAAGGATC
TTCTTGAGATCCTTTTTTTCTGCGCGTAATCTGCTGCTTGCAAACAAAAAAACCACCGCTACCAGCGGTG
GTTTGTTTGCCGGATCAAGAGCTACCAACTCTTTTTCCGAAGGTAACTGGCTTCAGCAGAGCGCAGATAC
CAAATACTGTTCTTCTAGTGTAGCCGTAGTTAGGCCACCACTTCAAGAACTCTGTAGCACCGCCTACATA
CCTCGCTCTGCTAATCCTGTTACCAGTGGCTGCTGCCAGTGGCGATAAGTCGTGTCTTACCGGGTTGGAC
TCAAGACGATAGTTACCGGATAAGGCGCAGCGGTCGGGCTGAACGGGGGGTTCGTGCACACAGCCCAGCT
TGGAGCGAACGACCTACACCGAACTGAGATACCTACAGCGTGAGCTATGAGAAAGCGCCACGCTTCCCGA
AGGGAGAAAGGCGGACAGGTATCCGGTAAGCGGCAGGGTCGGAACAGGAGAGCGCACGAGGGAGCTTCCA
GGGGGAAACGCCTGGTATCTTTATAGTCCTGTCGGGTTTCGCCACCTCTGACTTGAGCGTCGATTTTTGT
GATGCTCGTCAGGGGGGCGGAGCCTATGGAAAAACGCCAGCAACGCGGCCTTTTTACGGTTCCTGGCCTT
TTGCTGGCCTTTTGCTCACATGTCCTGCAGGCAGCTGCGCGCTCGCTCGCTCACTGAGGCCGCCCGGGCG
TCGGGCGACCTTTGGTCGCCCGGCCTCAGTGAGCGAGCGAGCGCGCAGAGAGGGAGTGGCCAACTCCATC
ACTAGGGGTTCCTGCGGCCGCACGCGTAAAAAAAAAAAGAGTGGAGCAGCAGGAGGACAGCTGTTCCCTC
CTGACTGCAGCACGCTTGCTTCAAGGCTTTCTTCACTTAGGATGGTGTTGGCTGTGCATTTCTCACATAC
AGACTTTGTTATGTTGAGGTAGAGCTCGGGCTGGGCATAAAAGTCAGGGCAGAGCCATCTATTGCTTACA
TTTGCTTCTGGGATCCAGATCTTTCGAAGCTAGCGCTACCGGTCGCCACCATGGTCTCCAAGGGCGAGGA
GCTGTTCACCGGGGTGGTGCCCATCCTGGTCGAGCTGGACGGCGATGTCAACGGCCACAAGTTCAGCGTG
TCCGGCGAGGGCGAGGGCGATGCCACCTACGGCAAGCTGACCCTGAAGCTGATCTGCACCACCGGCAAGC
TGCCCGTGCCCTGGCCCACCCTCGTGACCACCCTGGGCTACGGCGTGCAGTGCTTCGCCCGCTACCCCGA
CCACATGAAGCAGCACGACTTCTTCAAGTCCGCCATGCCCGAAGGCTACGTCCAGGAGCGCACCATCTTC
TTCAAAGACGACGGCAACTACAAGACCCGCGCCGAGGTGAAGTTCGAGGGCGACACCCTGGTGAACCGCA
TCGAGCTGAAGGGCATCGACTTCAAGGAGGACGGCAACATCCTGGGGCACAAGCTGGAGTACAACTACAA
CAGCCACAACGTCTATATCACCGCCGACAAGCAGAAGAACGGCATCAAGGCCAACTTCAAGATCCGCCAC
AACATCGAGGACGGCGGCGTGCAGCTCGCCGACCACTACCAGCAGAACACCCCCATCGGCGACGGCCCCG
TGCTGCTGCCCGACAACCACTACCTGAGCTACCAGTCCAAGCTGAGCAAAGACCCCAACGAGAAGCGCGA
TCACATGGTCCTGCTGGAGTTCGTGACCGCCGCCGGGATCACTCTCGGCATGGACGAGCTGTACAAGGGC
TCTGGTGCTACCAACTTCTCACTGTTGAAACAGGCAGGGGATGTAGAGGAGAATCCAGGGCCTGGTGCTA
GTGGAGACTACAAAGACCATGACGGAGATTATAAAGATCATGACATCGATTACAAGGATGACGATGACAA
GTCCGGACTCAGATCTGGAGGCTCCGGAGGCCCAGAGCCAGCGAAGTCTGCTCCCGCCCCGAAAAAGGGC
TCCAAGAAGGCGGTGACTAAGGCGCAGAAGAAAGGCGGCAAGAAGCGCAAGCGCAGCCGCAAGGAGAGCT
ATTCCATCTATGTGTACAAGGTTCTGAAGCAGGTCCACCCTGACACCGGCATTTCGTCCAAGGCCATGGG
CATCATGAATTCGTTTGTGAACGACATTTTCGAGCGCATCGCAGGAGAGGCTTCCCGCCTGGCGCATTAC
AACAAGCGCTCGACCATCACCTCCCGGGAGATCCAGACGGCCGTGCGCCTGCTGCTGCCTGGGGAGTTGG
CCAAGCACGCCGTGTCCGAGGGTACTAAGGCCATCACCAAGTACACCAGCGCTAAGTAATGAGGCGCGCC
GCGGCCGCGAATTCGATATCATAATCAACCTCTGGATTACAAAATTTGTGAAAGATTGACTGGTATTCTT
AACTATGTTGCTCCTTTTACGCTATGTGGATACGCTGCTTTAATGCCTTTGTATCATGCTATTGCTTCCC
GTATGGCTTTCATTTTCTCCTCCTTGTATAAATCCTGGTTAGTTCTTGCCACGGCGGAACTCATCGCCGC
CTGCCTTGCCCGCTGCTGGACAGGGGCTCGGCTGTTGGGCACTGACAATTCCGTGGCTCGAGAGATCTTC
GACTGTGCCTTCTAGTTGCCAGCCATCTGTTGTTTGCCCCTCCCCCGTGCCTTCCTTGACCCTGGAAGGT
GCCACTCCCACTGTCCTTTCCTAATAAAATGAGGAAATTGCATCGCATTGTCTGAGTAGGTGTCATTCTA
TTCTGGGGGGTGGGGTGGGGCAGGACAGCAAGGGGGAGGATTGGGAAGACAATAGCAGGCATGAGATCTC
ACGTGCGGACCGAGCGGCCGCAGGAACCCCTAGTGATGGAGTTGGCCACTCCCTCTCTGCGCGCTCGCTC
GCTCACTGAGGCCGGGCGACCAAAGGTCGCCCGACGCCCGGGCTTTGCCCGGGCGGCCTCAGTGAGCGAG
CGAGCGCGCAGCTGCCTGCAGGGGCGCCTGATGCGGTATTTTCTCCTTACGCATCTGTGCGGTATTTCAC
ACCGCATA
[95 nt withheld, positions 4665-4759]
T
[46 nt withheld, positions 4761-4806]
C
[99 nt withheld, positions 4808-4906]
